>Addgene plasmid #143168 | TFORF1937 | addgene full sequence | sequence record 391499 | Addgene NGS Result
TTAATGTAGTCTTATGCAATACTCTTGTAGTCTTGCAACATGGTAACGATGAGTTAGCAACATGCCTTAC
AAGGAGAGAAAAAGCACCGTGCATGCCGATTGGTGGAAGTAAGGTGGTACGATCGTGCCTTATTAGGAAG
GCAACAGACGGGTCTGACATGGATTGGACGAACCACTGAATTGCCGCATTGCAGAGATATTGTATTTAAG
TGCCTAGCTCGATACATAAACGGGTCTCTCTGGTTAGACCAGATCTGAGCCTGGGAGCTCTCTGGCTAAC
TAGGGAACCCACTGCTTAAGCCTCAATAAAGCTTGCCTTGAGTGCTTCAAGTAGTGTGTGCCCGTCTGTT
GTGTGACTCTGGTAACTAGAGATCCCTCAGACCCTTTTAGTCAGTGTGGAAAATCTCTAGCAGTGGCGCC
CGAACAGGGACTTGAAAGCGAAAGGGAAACCAGAGGAGCTCTCTCGACGCAGGACTCGGCTTGCTGAAGC
GCGCACGGCAAGAGGCGAGGGGCGGCGACTGGTGAGTACGCCAAAAATTTTGACTAGCGGAGGCTAGAAG
GAGAGAGATGGGTGCGAGAGCGTCAGTATTAAGCGGGGGAGAATTAGATCGCGATGGGAAAAAATTCGGT
TAAGGCCAGGGGGAAAGAAAAAATATAAATTAAAACATATAGTATGGGCAAGCAGGGAGCTAGAACGATT
CGCAGTTAATCCTGGCCTGTTAGAAACATCAGAAGGCTGTAGACAAATACTGGGACAGCTACAACCATCC
CTTCAGACAGGATCAGAAGAACTTAGATCATTATATAATACAGTAGCAACCCTCTATTGTGTGCATCAAA
GGATAGAGATAAAAGACACCAAGGAAGCTTTAGACAAGATAGAGGAAGAGCAAAACAAAAGTAAGACCAC
CGCACAGCAAGCGGCCGCTGATCTTCAGACCTGGAGGAGGAGATATGAGGGACAATTGGAGAAGTGAATT
ATATAAATATAAAGTAGTAAAAATTGAACCATTAGGAGTAGCACCCACCAAGGCAAAGAGAAGAGTGGTG
CAGAGAGAAAAAAGAGCAGTGGGAATAGGAGCTTTGTTCCTTGGGTTCTTGGGAGCAGCAGGAAGCACTA
TGGGCGCAGCGTCAATGACGCTGACGGTACAGGCCAGACAATTATTGTCTGGTATAGTGCAGCAGCAGAA
CAATTTGCTGAGGGCTATTGAGGCGCAACAGCATCTGTTGCAACTCACAGTCTGGGGCATCAAGCAGCTC
CAGGCAAGAATCCTGGCTGTGGAAAGATACCTAAAGGATCAACAGCTCCTGGGGATTTGGGGTTGCTCTG
GAAAACTCATTTGCACCACTGCTGTGCCTTGGAATGCTAGTTGGAGTAATAAATCTCTGGAACAGATTTG
GAATCACACGACCTGGATGGAGTGGGACAGAGAAATTAACAATTACACAAGCTTAATACACTCCTTAATT
GAAGAATCGCAAAACCAGCAAGAAAAGAATGAACAAGAATTATTGGAATTAGATAAATGGGCAAGTTTGT
GGAATTGGTTTAACATAACAAATTGGCTGTGGTATATAAAATTATTCATAATGATAGTAGGAGGCTTGGT
AGGTTTAAGAATAGTTTTTGCTGTACTTTCTATAGTGAATAGAGTTAGGCAGGGATATTCACCATTATCG
TTTCAGACCCACCTCCCAACCCCGAGGGGACCCATGCATTGCATCTCAATTAGTCAGCAACCAGGTGTGG
AAAGTCCCCAGGCTCCCCAGCAGGCAGAAGTATGCAAAGCATGCGTCTCAATTAGTCAGCAACCATAGTC
CCGCCCCTAACTCCGCCCATCCCGCCCCTAACTCCGCCCAGTTCCGCCCATTCTCCGCCCCATGGCTGAC
TAATTTTTTTTATTTATGCAGAGGCCGAGGCCGCCTCGGCCTCTGAGCTATTCCAGAAGTAGTGAGGAGG
CTTTTTTGGAGGCCTAGGCTTTTGCAAAAAGCTTTCTAGAGGTACCACCGGAGCTTACCATGACCGAGTA
CAAGCCCACGGTGCGCCTCGCCACCCGCGACGACGTCCCCAGGGCCGTACGCACCCTCGCCGCCGCGTTC
GCCGACTACCCCGCCACGCGCCACACCGTCGATCCGGACCGCCACATCGAGCGGGTCACCGAGCTGCAAG
AACTCTTCCTCACGCGCGTCGGGCTCGACATCGGCAAGGTGTGGGTCGCGGACGACGGCGCCGCCGTGGC
GGTCTGGACCACGCCGGAGAGCGTCGAAGCGGGGGCGGTGTTCGCCGAGATCGGCCCGCGCATGGCCGAG
TTGAGCGGTTCCCGGCTGGCCGCGCAGCAACAGATGGAAGGCCTCCTGGCGCCGCACCGGCCCAAGGAGC
CCGCGTGGTTCCTGGCCACCGTCGGCGTCTCGCCCGACCACCAGGGCAAGGGTCTGGGCAGCGCCGTCGT
GCTCCCCGGAGTGGAGGCGGCCGAGCGCGCCGGGGTGCCCGCCTTCCTGGAGACCTCCGCGCCCCGCAAC
CTCCCCTTCTACGAGCGGCTCGGCTTCACCGTCACCGCCGACGTCGAGGTGCCCGAAGGACCGCGCACCT
GGTGCATGACCCGCAAGCCCGGTGCCAGTTAACGAATTCTAGATCTTGAGACAAATGGCAGTATTCATCC
ACAATTTTAAAAGAAAAGGGGGGATTGGGGGGTACAGTGCAGGGGAAAGAATAGTAGACATAATAGCAAC
AGACATACAAACTAAAGAATTACAAAAACAAATTACAAAAATTCAAAATTTTCGGGTTTATTACAGGGAC
AGCAGAGATCCACTTTGGCGCCGGCTCGAGGCCTGCAGGTGCAAAGATGGATAAAGTTTTAAACAGAGAG
GAATCTTTGCAGCTAATGGACCTTCTAGGTCTTGAAAGGAGTGGGAATTGGCTCCGGTGCCCGTCAGTGG
GCAGAGCGCACATCGCCCACAGTCCCCGAGAAGTTGGGGGGAGGGGTCGGCAATTGAACCGGTGCCTAGA
GAAGGTGGCGCGGGGTAAACTGGGAAAGTGATGTCGTGTACTGGCTCCGCCTTTTTCCCGAGGGTGGGGG
AGAACCGTATATAAGTGCAGTAGTCGCCGTGAACGTTCTTTTTCGCAACGGGTTTGCCGCCAGAACACAG
GTAAGTGCCGTGTGTGGTTCCCGCGGGCCTGGCCTCTTTACGGGTTATGGCCCTTGCGTGCCTTGAATTA
CTTCCACCTGGCTGCAGTACGTGATTCTTGATCCCGAGCTTCGGGTTGGAAGTGGGTGGGAGAGTTCGAG
GCCTTGCGCTTAAGGAGCCCCTTCGCCTCGTGCTTGAGTTGAGGCCTGGCCTGGGCGCTGGGGCCGCCGC
GTGCGAATCTGGTGGCACCTTCGCGCCTGTCTCGCTGCTTTCGATAAGTCTCTAGCCATTTAAAATTTTT
GATGACCTGCTGCGACGCTTTTTTTCTGGCAAGATAGTCTTGTAAATGCGGGCCAAGATCTGCACACTGG
TATTTCGGTTTTTGGGGCCGCGGGCGGCGACGGGGCCCGTGCGTCCCAGCGCACATGTTCGGCGAGGCGG
GGCCTGCGAGCGCGGCCACCGAGAATCGGACGGGGGTAGTCTCAAGCTGGCCGGCCTGCTCTGGTGCCTG
GCCTCGCGCCGCCGTGTATCGCCCCGCCCTGGGCGGCAAGGCTGGCCCGGTCGGCACCAGTTGCGTGAGC
GGAAAGATGGCCGCTTCCCGGCCCTGCTGCAGGGAGCTCAAAATGGAGGACGCGGCGCTCGGGAGAGCGG
GCGGGTGAGTCACCCACACAAAGGAAAAGGGCCTTTCCGTCCTCAGCCGTCGCTTCATGTGACTCCACGG
AGTACCGGGCGCCGTCCAGGCACCTCGATTAGTTCTCGAGCTTTTGGAGTACGTCGTCTTTAGGTTGGGG
GGAGGGGTTTTATGCGATGGAGTTTCCCCACACTGAGTGGGTGGAGACTGAAGTTAGGCCAGCTTGGCAC
TTGATGTAATTCTCCTTGGAATTTGCCCTTTTTGAGTTTGGATCTTGGTTCATTCTCAAGCCTCAGACAG
TGGTTCAAAGTTTTTTTCTTCCATTTCAGGTGTCGTGAGGCTAGCACCGCCACCATGGACGGAGTAGGGG
TTCCCGCTTCCATGTACGGAGACCCTCACGCGCCGCGGCCGATCCCCCCGGTTCACCACCTGAACCACGG
GCCGCCGCTCCACGCCACACAGCACTACGGCGCGCACGCCCCGCACCCCAATGTCATGCCGGCCAGTATG
GGATCCGCTGTCAACGACGCCTTGAAGCGGGACAAGGACGCGATCTATGGGCACCCGTTGTTTCCTCTGT
TAGCTCTGGTCTTTGAGAAGTGCGAGCTGGCGACCTGCACTCCCCGGGAACCTGGAGTGGCTGGCGGAGA
CGTCTGCTCCTCCGACTCCTTCAACGAGGACATCGCGGTCTTCGCCAAGCAGGTTCGCGCCGAAAAGCCA
CTTTTTTCCTCAAATCCAGAGCTGGACAATTTGATGATACAAGCAATACAAGTACTAAGGTTTCATCTTT
TGGAGTTAGAAAAGGTCCACGAACTGTGCGATAACTTCTGCCACCGATACATTAGCTGTTTGAAGGGGAA
AATGCCCATCGACCTCGTCATTGATGAAAGAGACGGCAGCTCCAAGTCAGATCATGAAGAACTTTCAGGC
TCCTCCACAAATCTCGCTGACCATAACCCTTCTTCTTGGCGAGACCACGATGATGCAACCTCAACCCACT
CAGCAGGCACCCCAGGGCCCTCCAGTGGGGGCCATGCTTCCCAGAGCGGAGACAACAGCAGTGAGCAAGG
GGATGGTTTAGACAACAGTGTAGCTTCACCTGGTACAGGTGACGATGATGATCCGGATAAGGACAAAAAA
CGCCAGAAGAAAAGAGGCATTTTCCCCAAAGTAGCAACAAATATCATGAGAGCATGGCTCTTCCAGCATC
TCACACATCCGTACCCTTCCGAAGAGCAGAAGAAACAGTTAGCGCAAGACACAGGACTTACAATTCTCCA
AGTAAACAACTGGTTTATTAATGCCAGAAGAAGAATAGTACAGCCCATGATTGACCAGTCAAATCGAGCA
GGTTTTCTTCTTGATCCTTCAGTGAGCCAAGGAGCAGCATATAGTCCAGAGGGTCAGCCCATGGGGAGCT
TTGTGTTGGATGGTCAGCAACACATGGGGATCCGGCCTGCAGGACCTATGAGTGGAATGGGCATGAATAT
GGGCATGGATGGGCAATGGCACTACATGTAGTAATGAACTAGTCCGTAACTTGAAAGTATTTCGATTTCT
TGGCTTTATATATCTTGTGGAAAGGACGACACGCGTGGCATGTGGATACAGTGACGCGTTAAGTCGACAA
TCAACCTCTGGATTACAAAATTTGTGAAAGATTGACTGGTATTCTTAACTATGTTGCTCCTTTTACGCTA
TGTGGATACGCTGCTTTAATGCCTTTGTATCATGCTATTGCTTCCCGTATGGCTTTCATTTTCTCCTCCT
TGTATAAATCCTGGTTGCTGTCTCTTTATGAGGAGTTGTGGCCCGTTGTCAGGCAACGTGGCGTGGTGTG
CACTGTGTTTGCTGACGCAACCCCCACTGGTTGGGGCATTGCCACCACCTGTCAGCTCCTTTCCGGGACT
TTCGCTTTCCCCCTCCCTATTGCCACGGCGGAACTCATCGCCGCCTGCCTTGCCCGCTGCTGGACAGGGG
CTCGGCTGTTGGGCACTGACAATTCCGTGGTGTTGTCGGGGAAATCATCGTCCTTTCCTTGGCTGCTCGC
CTGTGTTGCCACCTGGATTCTGCGCGGGACGTCCTTCTGCTACGTCCCTTCGGCCCTCAATCCAGCGGAC
CTTCCTTCCCGCGGCCTGCTGCCGGCTCTGCGGCCTCTTCCGCGTCTTCGCCTTCGCCCTCAGACGAGTC
GGATCTCCCTTTGGGCCGCCTCCCCGCGTCGACTTTAAGACCAATGACTTACAAGGCAGCTGTAGATCTT
AGCCACTTTTTAAAAGAAAAGGGGGGACTGGAAGGGCTAATTCACTCCCAACGAAGACAAGATCTGCTTT
TTGCTTGTACTGGGTCTCTCTGGTTAGACCAGATCTGAGCCTGGGAGCTCTCTGGCTAACTAGGGAACCC
ACTGCTTAAGCCTCAATAAAGCTTGCCTTGAGTGCTTCAAGTAGTGTGTGCCCGTCTGTTGTGTGACTCT
GGTAACTAGAGATCCCTCAGACCCTTTTAGTCAGTGTGGAAAATCTCTAGCAGTACGTATAGTAGTTCAT
GTCATCTTATTATTCAGTATTTATAACTTGCAAAGAAATGAATATCAGAGAGTGAGAGGAACTTGTTTAT
TGCAGCTTATAATGGTTACAAATAAAGCAATAGCATCACAAATTTCACAAATAAAGCATTTTTTTCACTG
CATTCTAGTTGTGGTTTGTCCAAACTCATCAATGTATCTTATCATGTCTGGCTCTAGCTATCCCGCCCCT
AACTCCGCCCATCCCGCCCCTAACTCCGCCCAGTTCCGCCCATTCTCCGCCCCATGGCTGACTAATTTTT
TTTATTTATGCAGAGGCCGAGGCCGCCTCGGCCTCTGAGCTATTCCAGAAGTAGTGAGGAGGCTTTTTTG
GAGGCCTAGGGACGTACCCAATTCGCCCTATAGTGAGTCGTATTACGCGCGCTCACTGGCCGTCGTTTTA
CAACGTCGTGACTGGGAAAACCCTGGCGTTACCCAACTTAATCGCCTTGCAGCACATCCCCCTTTCGCCA
GCTGGCGTAATAGCGAAGAGGCCCGCACCGATCGCCCTTCCCAACAGTTGCGCAGCCTGAATGGCGAATG
GG
[124 nt withheld, positions 6863-6986]
C
[91 nt withheld, positions 6988-7078]
A
[49 nt withheld, positions 7080-7128]
CCTTTGACGTTGGAGTCCACGTTCTTT
[37 nt withheld, positions 7156-7192]
ACCCTATCTCGGTCTATTCTTTTGATTTATAAGGGATTTTGCCGATTTCGGCCTATTGGTTAAAAAATGA
GCTGATTTAACAAAAATTTAACGCGAATTTTAACAAAATATTAACGCTTACAATTTAGGTGGCACTTTTC
GGGGAAATGTGCGCGGAACCCCTATTTGTTTATTTTTCTAAATACATTCAAATATGTATCCGCTCATGAG
ACAATAACCCTGATAAATGCTTCAATAATATTGAAAAAGGAAGAGTATGAGTATTCAACATTTCCGTGTC
GCCCTTATTCCCTTTTTTGCGGCATTTTGCCTTCCTGTTTTTGCTCACCCAGAAACGCTGGTGAAAGTAA
AAGATGCTGAAGATCAGTTGGGTGCACGAGTGGGTTACATCGAACTGGATCTCAACAGCGGTAAGATCCT
TGAGAGTTTTCGCCCCGAAGAACGTTTTCCAATGATGAGCACTTTTAAAGTTCTGCTATGTGGCGCGGTA
TTATCCCGTATTGACGCCGGGCAAGAGCAACTCGGTCGCCGCATACACTATTCTCAGAATGACTTGGTTG
AGTACTCACCAGTCACAGAAAAGCATCTTACGGATGGCATGACAGTAAGAGAATTATGCAGTGCTGCCAT
AACCATGAGTGATAACACTGCGGCCAACTTACTTCTGACAACGATCGGAGGACCGAAGGAGCTAACCGCT
TTTTTGCACAACATGGGGGATCATGTAACTCGCCTTGATCGTTGGGAACCGGAGCTGAATGAAGCCATAC
CAAACGACGAGCGTGACACCACGATGCCTGTAGCAATGGCAACAACGTTGCGCAAACTATTAACTGGCGA
ACTACTTACTCTAGCTTCCCGGCAACAATTAATAGACTGGATGGAGGCGGATAAAGTTGCAGGACCACTT
CTGCGCTCGGCCCTTCCGGCTGGCTGGTTTATTGCTGATAAATCTGGAGCCGGTGAGCGTGGGTCTCGCG
GTATCATTGCAGCACTGGGGCCAGATGGTAAGCCCTCCCGTATCGTAGTTATCTACACGACGGGGAGTCA
GGCAACTATGGATGAACGAAATAGACAGATCGCTGAGATAGGTGCCTCACTGATTAAGCATTGGTAACTG
TCAGACCAAGTTTACTCATATATACTTTAGATTGATTTAAAACTTCATTTTTAATTTAAAAGGATCTAGG
TGAAGATCCTTTTTGATAATCTCATGACCAAAATCCCTTAACGTGAGTTTTCGTTCCACTGAGCGTCAGA
CCCCGTAGAAAAGATCAAAGGATCTTCTTGAGATCCTTTTTTTCTGCGCGTAATCTGCTGCTTGCAAACA
AAAAAACCACCGCTACCAGCGGTGGTTTGTTTGCCGGATCAAGAGCTACCAACTCTTTTTCCGAAGGTAA
CTGGCTTCAGCAGAGCGCAGATACCAAATACTGTTCTTCTAGTGTAGCCGTAGTTAGGCCACCACTTCAA
GAACTCTGTAGCACCGCCTACATACCTCGCTCTGCTAATCCTGTTACCAGTGGCTGCTGCCAGTGGCGAT
AAGTCGTGTCTTACCGGGTTGGACTCAAGACGATAGTTACCGGATAAGGCGCAGCGGTCGGGCTGAACGG
GGGGTTCGTGCACACAGCCCAGCTTGGAGCGAACGACCTACACCGAACTGAGATACCTACAGCGTGAGCT
ATGAGAAAGCGCCACGCTTCCCGAAGGGAGAAAGGCGGACAGGTATCCGGTAAGCGGCAGGGTCGGAACA
GGAGAGCGCACGAGGGAGCTTCCAGGGGGAAACGCCTGGTATCTTTATAGTCCTGTCGGGTTTCGCCACC
TCTGACTTGAGCGTCGATTTTTGTGATGCTCGTCAGGGGGGCGGAGCCTATGGAAAAACGCCAGCAACGC
GGCCTTTTTACGGTTCCTGGCCTTTTGCTGGCCTTTTGCTCACATGTTCTTTCCTGCGTTATCCCCTGAT
TCTGTGGATAACCGTATTACCGCCTTTGAGTGAGCTGATACCGCTCGCCGCAGCCGAACGACCGAGCGCA
GCGAGTCAGTGAGCGAGGAAGCGGAAGAGCGCCCAATACGCAAACCGCCTCTCCCCGCGCGTTGGCCGAT
TCATTAATGCAGCTGGCACGACAGGTTTCCCGACTGGAAAGCGGGCAGTGAGCGCAACGCAATTAATGTG
AGTTAGCTCACTCATTAGGCACCCCAGGCTTTACACTTTATGCTTCCGGCTCGTATGTTGTGTGGAATTG
TGAGCGGATAACAATTTCACACAGGAAACAGCTATGACCATGATTACGCCAAGCGCGCAATTAACCCTCA
CTAAAGGGAACAAAAGCTGGAGCTGCAAGC
Features (pLannotate 1.2.2; 31 found; start..end, strand, type, name):
      5..231     +  promoter       RSV promoter: Rous sarcoma virus enhancer/promoter
    232..412     +  LTR            5' LTR (truncated): truncated 5' long terminal repeat (LTR) from HIV-1
    459..584     +  misc_feature   HIV-1 Ψ: packaging signal of human immunodeficiency virus type 1
    568..931     +  CDS            HIV-1 gag (fragment): gag protein from human immunodeficiency virus 1; gag
   1077..1310    +  misc_feature   RRE: The Rev response element (RRE) of HIV-1 allows for Rev-dependent mRNA export from the nucleus to the cytoplasm.
   1687..1713    +  CDS            Rev (fragment): human immunodeficiency virus 1 (HIV-1) Rev protein; rev; enhances nuclear export of unspliced and incompletely spliced viral mRNAs
   1720..1743    +  promoter       SV40 promoter (fragment): SV40 early promoter
   1744..1815    +  promoter       SV40 promoter (fragment): SV40 enhancer and early promoter
   1839..1974    +  rep_origin     SV40 ori: SV40 origin of replication
   2020..2616    +  CDS            PuroR (fragment): puromycin N-acetyltransferase; pac from Streptomyces; confers resistance to puromycin
   2665..2782    +  misc_feature   cPPT/CTS: central polypurine tract and central termination sequence of HIV-1
   2847..2913    +  CDS            small t antigen (fragment): SV40 (simian virus 40) small t antigen
   2920..4098    +  promoter       EF-1α promoter: strong constitutive promoter for human elongation factor EF-1α
   4115..5278    +  CDS            MEIS1: MEIS1_HUMAN - Experimental evidence at protein level: Swiss-Prot protein existence level 1. Acts as a transcriptional regulator of PAX6. Acts as a transcriptional activator of PF4 in complex with PBX1 or PBX2. Required for hematopoiesis, megakaryocyte lineage development and vascular patterning. May function as a cofactor for HOXA7 and HOXA9 in the induction of myeloid leukemias. From Homo sapiens (Human).
   5294..5347    +  promoter       U6 promoter (fragment): RNA polymerase III promoter for human U6 snRNA
   5389..5977    +  misc_feature   WPRE: woodchuck hepatitis virus posttranscriptional regulatory element
   6028..6047    +  misc_feature   cPPT/CTS (fragment): central polypurine tract and central termination sequence of HIV-1
   6049..6282    +  LTR            3' LTR (ΔU3): self-inactivating 3' long terminal repeat (LTR) from HIV-1
   6360..6481    +  polyA_signal   SV40 poly(A) signal: SV40 polyadenylation signal
   6521..6656    +  rep_origin     SV40 ori: SV40 origin of replication
   6677..6695    -  promoter       T7 promoter: promoter for bacteriophage T7 RNA polymerase
   6703..6858    +  CDS            lacZα (fragment): LacZα fragment of β-galactosidase; lacZ fragment
   6863..7291    +  rep_origin     f1 ori (sequence partly withheld): f1 bacteriophage origin of replication; arrow indicates direction of (+) strand synthesis
   7344..7448    +  promoter       AmpR promoter: bla
   7449..8309    +  CDS            AmpR: β-lactamase; bla; confers resistance to ampicillin, carbenicillin, and related antibiotics
   8480..9068    +  rep_origin     ori: high-copy-number ColE1/pMB1/pBR322/pUC origin of replication
   9251..9343    +  CDS            lacI (fragment): lac repressor; lacI; The lac repressor binds to the lac operator to inhibit transcription in E. coli. This inhibition can be relieved by adding lactose or isopropyl-β-D-thiogalactopyranoside (IPTG).
   9356..9377    +  protein_bind   CAP binding site: CAP binding activates transcription in the presence of cAMP. E. coli catabolite activator protein
   9392..9422    +  promoter       lac promoter: promoter for the E. coli lac operon
   9430..9446    +  protein_bind   lac operator: The lac repressor binds to the lac operator to inhibit transcription in E. coli. This inhibition can be relieved by adding lactose or isopropyl-β-D-thiogalactopyranoside (IPTG). lac repressor encoded by lacI
   9491..9509    +  promoter       T3 promoter: promoter for bacteriophage T3 RNA polymerase
