[The description below was written by a language model from this plasmid's Addgene catalogue record and pLannotate feature annotations shown in this document.]
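Description:
TFORF1937 is a third-generation-style, self-inactivating lentiviral expression plasmid built on the pLX_TRC317 backbone for constitutive overexpression of the human transcription factor MEIS2 in mammalian cells. It belongs to a barcoded transcription factor ORF collection in which each clone carries a unique 24-bp barcode, so that individual factors can be identified by sequencing in pooled overexpression screens such as directed-differentiation screens. In bacteria it is maintained through a high-copy ColE1/pUC-type origin with ampicillin resistance (AmpR); an f1 origin and remnants of a lac/lacZα cloning region flanked by T7 and T3 promoters are also present. The depositor notes that the plasmid can recombine, as is common for LTR-containing vectors.

The viral genome is transcribed from an RSV promoter fused to a truncated HIV-1 5' LTR, followed by the Ψ packaging signal with a partial gag sequence, the RRE for Rev-dependent nuclear export, and a cPPT/CTS element. An SV40 early promoter drives the puromycin N-acetyltransferase gene for selection of transduced cells. Downstream, the EF-1α promoter drives the synthesized ORF of about 1.2 kb. The automated annotation labels this ORF MEIS1, which most likely reflects homology between the paralogues, since the catalogue entry and its cited transcript accessions specify MEIS2. The ORF is followed by WPRE, which enhances transcript expression, and by the ΔU3 3' LTR, which inactivates LTR promoter activity after integration, with an SV40 poly(A) signal beyond it. The barcode is not annotated in the feature table. A short U6-promoter-like fragment lies between the ORF and WPRE, but the record does not state its role.
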