Addgene plasmid #143168: TFORF1937
Purpose: Lentiviral vector for overexpressing transcription factor ORFs with unique 24-bp barcodes. Barcodes facilitate identification of transcription factors in pooled screens.
Depositing lab: Feng Zhang. Depositing organization: Broad Institute. Publication: A transcription factor atlas of directed differentiation. Joung J, Ma S, Tay T, Geiger-Schuller KR, Kirchgatterer PC, Verdine VK, Guo B, Arias-Garcia MA, Allen WE, Singh A, Kuksenko O, Abudayyeh OO, Gootenberg JS, Fu Z, Macrae RK, Buenrostro JD, Regev A, Zhang F. Cell. 2023 Jan 5;186(1):209-229.e26. doi: 10.1016/j.cell.2022.11.026. PubMed 36608654.
Backbone
  Vector backbone: pLX_TRC317
  Backbone manufacturer: Broad Institute Genetic Perturbation Platform
  Backbone size w/o insert (bp): 8264
  Vector type: Mammalian Expression, Lentiviral
  Selectable markers: Puromycin
Growth in bacteria
  Bacterial resistance: Ampicillin, 100 μg/mL
  Growth temperature: 37°C
  Growth strain: NEB Stable
  Copy number: High Copy
Gene/Insert
  Gene/Insert name: MEIS2
  Species: H. sapiens (human)
  Insert size (bp): 1268
  Entrez Gene: MEIS2 (a.k.a. CPCMR, HsT18361, MRG1)
  Promoter: EF1a
  Cloning method: Unknown
  Sequencing primers: 5′ GGGTGGAGACTGAAGTTAGGCCAG; 3′ CACATAGCGTAAAAGGAGCAACATAG
Terms and licenses: Academic/Nonprofit Terms; Industry Terms: Not Available to Industry
Depositor comments: NM_172315,ENST00000559085 . The transcription factor ORF portion of this plasmid was synthesized by Genewiz. Please test multiple small colonies in case of plasmid recombination. To make this collection available in a timely manner, a portion of this collection was not fully sequenced by Addgene. If an Addgene verified full plasmid sequence is not available, please contact us prior to placing an order to request the full sequence.
How to cite: TFORF1937 was a gift from Feng Zhang (Addgene plasmid # 143168 ; http://n2t.net/addgene:143168 ; RRID:Addgene_143168)
