>Addgene plasmid #143168 | TFORF1937 | depositor partial sequence | sequence record 281642 | Insert
ACCGCCACCATGGACGGAGTAGGGGTTCCCGCTTCCATGTACGGAGACCCTCACGCGCCGCGGCCGATCC
CCCCGGTTCACCACCTGAACCACGGGCCGCCGCTCCACGCCACACAGCACTACGGCGCGCACGCCCCGCA
CCCCAATGTCATGCCGGCCAGTATGGGATCCGCTGTCAACGACGCCTTGAAGCGGGACAAGGACGCGATC
TATGGGCACCCGTTGTTTCCTCTGTTAGCTCTGGTCTTTGAGAAGTGCGAGCTGGCGACCTGCACTCCCC
GGGAACCTGGAGTGGCTGGCGGAGACGTCTGCTCCTCCGACTCCTTCAACGAGGACATCGCGGTCTTCGC
CAAGCAGGTTCGCGCCGAAAAGCCACTTTTTTCCTCAAATCCAGAGCTGGACAATTTGATGATACAAGCA
ATACAAGTACTAAGGTTTCATCTTTTGGAGTTAGAAAAGGTCCACGAACTGTGCGATAACTTCTGCCACC
GATACATTAGCTGTTTGAAGGGGAAAATGCCCATCGACCTCGTCATTGATGAAAGAGACGGCAGCTCCAA
GTCAGATCATGAAGAACTTTCAGGCTCCTCCACAAATCTCGCTGACCATAACCCTTCTTCTTGGCGAGAC
CACGATGATGCAACCTCAACCCACTCAGCAGGCACCCCAGGGCCCTCCAGTGGGGGCCATGCTTCCCAGA
GCGGAGACAACAGCAGTGAGCAAGGGGATGGTTTAGACAACAGTGTAGCTTCACCTGGTACAGGTGACGA
TGATGATCCGGATAAGGACAAAAAACGCCAGAAGAAAAGAGGCATTTTCCCCAAAGTAGCAACAAATATC
ATGAGAGCATGGCTCTTCCAGCATCTCACACATCCGTACCCTTCCGAAGAGCAGAAGAAACAGTTAGCGC
AAGACACAGGACTTACAATTCTCCAAGTAAACAACTGGTTTATTAATGCCAGAAGAAGAATAGTACAGCC
CATGATTGACCAGTCAAATCGAGCAGGTTTTCTTCTTGATCCTTCAGTGAGCCAAGGAGCAGCATATAGT
CCAGAGGGTCAGCCCATGGGGAGCTTTGTGTTGGATGGTCAGCAACACATGGGGATCCGGCCTGCAGGAC
CTATGAGTGGAATGGGCATGAATATGGGCATGGATGGGCAATGGCACTACATGTAGTAATGAACTAGTCC
GTAACTTGAAAGTATTTCGATTTCTTGGCTTTATATATCTTGTGGAAAGGACGACACGCGTGGCATGTGG
ATACAGTG
