>Addgene plasmid #143168 | TFORF1937 | depositor partial sequence | sequence record 281643 | Barcode
CACGCGTGGCATGTGGATACAGTG
